>Addgene plasmid #235067 | Tad-CBE(TCC2) | addgene full sequence | sequence record 466795 | Addgene NGS Result
TTCACCTAGATCCTTTTAAATTAAAAATGAAGTTTTAAATCAATCTAAAGTATATATGAGTAAACTTGGT
CTGACAGTTACCAATGCTTAATCAGTGAGGCACCTATCTCAGCGATCTGTCTATTTCGTTCATCCATAGT
TGCCTGACTCCCCGTCGTGTAGATAACTACGATACGGGAGGGCTTACCATCTGGCCCCAGTGCTGCAATG
ATACCGCGGCTACCACGCTCACCGGCTCCAGATTTATCAGCAATAAACCAGCCAGCCGGAAGGGCCGAGC
GCAGAAGTGGTCCTGCAACTTTATCCGCCTCCATCCAGTCTATTAATTGTTGCCGGGAAGCTAGAGTAAG
TAGTTCGCCAGTTAATAGTTTGCGCAACGTTGTTGCCATTGCTACAGGCATCGTGGTGTCACGCTCGTCG
TTTGGTATGGCTTCATTCAGCTCCGGTTCCCAACGATCAAGGCGAGTTACATGATCCCCCATGTTGTGCA
AAAAAGCGGTTAGCTCCTTCGGTCCTCCGATCGTTGTCAGAAGTAAGTTGGCCGCAGTGTTATCACTCAT
GGTTATGGCAGCACTGCATAATTCTCTTACTGTCATGCCATCCGTAAGATGCTTTTCTGTGACTGGTGAG
TACTCAACCAAGTCATTCTGAGAATAGTGTATGCGGCGACCGAGTTGCTCTTGCCCGGCGTCAATACGGG
ATAATACCGCGCCACATAGCAGAACTTTAAAAGTGCTCATCATTGGAAAACGTTCTTCGGGGCGAAAACT
CTCAAGGATCTTACCGCTGTTGAGATCCAGTTCGATGTAACCCACTCGTGCACCCAACTGATCTTCAGCA
TCTTTTACTTTCACCAGCGTTTCTGGGTGAGCAAAAACAGGAAGGCAAAATGCCGCAAAAAAGGGAATAA
GGGCGACACGGAAATGTTGAATACTCATACTCTTCCTTTTTCAATATTATTGAAGCATTTATCAGGGTTA
TTGTCTCATGAGCGGATACATATTTGAATGTATTTAGAAAAATAAACAAATAGGGGTTCCGCGCACATTT
CCCCGAAAAGTGCCACCTGACGTCGACGGATCGGGAGATCGATCTCCCGATCCCCTAGGGTCGACTCTCA
GTACAATCTGCTCTGATGCCGCATAGTTAAGCCAGTATCTGCTCCCTGCTTGTGTGTTGGAGGTCGCTGA
GTAGTGCGCGAGCAAAATTTAAGCTACAACAAGGCAAGGCTTGACCGACAATTGCATGAAGAATCTGCTT
AGGGTTAGGCGTTTTGCGCTGCTTCGCGATGTACGGGCCAGATATACGCGTTGACATTGATTATTGACTA
GTTATTAATAGTAATCAATTACGGGGTCATTAGTTCATAGCCCATATATGGAGTTCCGCGTTACATAACT
TACGGTAAATGGCCCGCCTGGCTGACCGCCCAACGACCCCCGCCCATTGACGTCAATAATGACGTATGTT
CCCATAGTAACGCCAATAGGGACTTTCCATTGACGTCAATGGGTGGAGTATTTACGGTAAACTGCCCACT
TGGCAGTACATCAAGTGTATCATATGCCAAGTACGCCCCCTATTGACGTCAATGACGGTAAATGGCCCGC
CTGGCATTATGCCCAGTACATGACCTTATGGGACTTTCCTACTTGGCAGTACATCTACGTATTAGTCATC
GCTATTACCATGGTGATGCGGTTTTGGCAGTACATCAATGGGCGTGGATAGCGGTTTGACTCACGGGGAT
TTCCAAGTCTCCACCCCATTGACGTCAATGGGAGTTTGTTTTGGCACCAAAATCAACGGGACTTTCCAAA
ATGTCGTAACAACTCCGCCCCATTGACGCAAATGGGCGGTAGGCGTGTACGGTGGGAGGTCTATATAAGC
AGAGCTGGTTTAGTGAACCGTCAGATCCGCTAGAGATCCGCGGCCGCTAATACGACTCACTATAGGGAGA
GCCGCCACCATGAAACGGACAGCCGACGGAAGCGAGTTCGAGTCACCAAAGAAGAAGCGGAAAGTCTCTG
AAGTCGAGTTTAGCCACGAGTATTGGATGAGGCACGCACTGACCCTGGCAAAGCGAGCACGGGATGAAGA
TAATGCTCCCGTGGGCGCCGTGCTGGTGCTCAACAATAGAGTGATCGGAGAGGGATGGTGTCTGTCGAAG
AGTGCTCACGACCCTACCGCACACGCAGAGATCATGGCACTGAGGCAGGGAGGCCTGGTCATGCAGAATT
ACCGCCTGTACGATGCCACCCTGTATTCGACACTCGAGCCATGCGTGATGTGCGCAGGAGCAATGATCCA
CAGCAGGATCGGAAGAGTGGTGTTCGGAGTGCGTTGGCCTTGGTCTGGCGCAGTAGGCTCCCTGATGAAT
GTGCTGCACTACCCCGGCATAAAGCACCGGGTGGAGATCACAGAGGGAATCCTGGCAGACGAGTGCGCCG
CCCTGCTGTGCCGTTTCTTTAGAATGCCGAGACGGGTGTTCAAGGCCCAGAAGAAGGCACAGAGCTCCAC
CGACTCTGGAGGATCTAGCGGAGGATCCTCTGGCAGCGAGACACCAGGAACAAGCGAGTCAGCAACACCA
GAGAGCAGTGGCGGCAGCAGCGGCGGCAGCGACAAGAAGTACAGCATCGGCCTGGCCATCGGCACCAACT
CTGTGGGCTGGGCCGTGATCACCGACGAGTACAAGGTGCCCAGCAAGAAATTCAAGGTGCTGGGCAACAC
CGACCGGCACAGCATCAAGAAGAACCTGATCGGAGCCCTGCTGTTCGACAGCGGCGAAACAGCCGAGGCC
ACCCGGCTGAAGAGAACCGCCAGAAGAAGATACACCAGACGGAAGAACCGGATCTGCTATCTGCAAGAGA
TCTTCAGCAACGAGATGGCCAAGGTGGACGACAGCTTCTTCCACAGACTGGAAGAGTCCTTCCTGGTGGA
AGAGGATAAGAAGCACGAGCGGCACCCCATCTTCGGCAACATCGTGGACGAGGTGGCCTACCACGAGAAG
TACCCCACCATCTACCACCTGAGAAAGAAACTGGTGGACAGCACCGACAAGGCCGACCTGCGGCTGATCT
ATCTGGCCCTGGCCCACATGATCAAGTTCCGGGGCCACTTCCTGATCGAGGGCGACCTGAACCCCGACAA
CAGCGACGTGGACAAGCTGTTCATCCAGCTGGTGCAGACCTACAACCAGCTGTTCGAGGAAAACCCCATC
AACGCCAGCGGCGTGGACGCCAAGGCCATCCTGTCTGCCAGACTGAGCAAGAGCAGACGGCTGGAAAATC
TGATCGCCCAGCTGCCCGGCGAAAAGAAGAATGGCCTGTTCGGAAACCTGATTGCCCTGAGCCTGGGCCT
GACCCCCAACTTCAAGAGCAACTTCGACCTGGCCGAGGATGCCAAACTGCAGCTGAGCAAGGACACCTAC
GACGACGACCTGGACAACCTGCTGGCCCAGATCGGCGACCAGTACGCCGACCTGTTTCTGGCCGCCAAGA
ACCTGTCCGACGCCATCCTGCTGAGCGACATCCTGAGAGTGAACACCGAGATCACCAAGGCCCCCCTGAG
CGCCTCTATGATCAAGAGATACGACGAGCACCACCAGGACCTGACCCTGCTGAAAGCTCTCGTGCGGCAG
CAGCTGCCTGAGAAGTACAAAGAGATTTTCTTCGACCAGAGCAAGAACGGCTACGCCGGCTACATTGACG
GCGGAGCCAGCCAGGAAGAGTTCTACAAGTTCATCAAGCCCATCCTGGAAAAGATGGACGGCACCGAGGA
ACTGCTCGTGAAGCTGAACAGAGAGGACCTGCTGCGGAAGCAGCGGACCTTCGACAACGGCAGCATCCCC
CACCAGATCCACCTGGGAGAGCTGCACGCCATTCTGCGGCGGCAGGAAGATTTTTACCCATTCCTGAAGG
ACAACCGGGAAAAGATCGAGAAGATCCTGACCTTCCGCATCCCCTACTACGTGGGCCCTCTGGCCAGGGG
AAACAGCAGATTCGCCTGGATGACCAGAAAGAGCGAGGAAACCATCACCCCCTGGAACTTCGAGGAAGTG
GTGGACAAGGGCGCTTCCGCCCAGAGCTTCATCGAGCGGATGACCAACTTCGATAAGAACCTGCCCAACG
AGAAGGTGCTGCCCAAGCACAGCCTGCTGTACGAGTACTTCACCGTGTATAACGAGCTGACCAAAGTGAA
ATACGTGACCGAGGGAATGAGAAAGCCCGCCTTCCTGAGCGGCGAGCAGAAAAAGGCCATCGTGGACCTG
CTGTTCAAGACCAACCGGAAAGTGACCGTGAAGCAGCTGAAAGAGGACTACTTCAAGAAAATCGAGTGCT
TCGACTCCGTGGAAATCTCCGGCGTGGAAGATCGGTTCAACGCCTCCCTGGGCACATACCACGATCTGCT
GAAAATTATCAAGGACAAGGACTTCCTGGACAATGAGGAAAACGAGGACATTCTGGAAGATATCGTGCTG
ACCCTGACACTGTTTGAGGACAGAGAGATGATCGAGGAACGGCTGAAAACCTATGCCCACCTGTTCGACG
ACAAAGTGATGAAGCAGCTGAAGCGGCGGAGATACACCGGCTGGGGCAGGCTGAGCCGGAAGCTGATCAA
CGGCATCCGGGACAAGCAGTCCGGCAAGACAATCCTGGATTTCCTGAAGTCCGACGGCTTCGCCAACAGA
AACTTCATGCAGCTGATCCACGACGACAGCCTGACCTTTAAAGAGGACATCCAGAAAGCCCAGGTGTCCG
GCCAGGGCGATAGCCTGCACGAGCACATTGCCAATCTGGCCGGCAGCCCCGCCATTAAGAAGGGCATCCT
GCAGACAGTGAAGGTGGTGGACGAGCTCGTGAAAGTGATGGGCCGGCACAAGCCCGAGAACATCGTGATC
GAAATGGCCAGAGAGAACCAGACCACCCAGAAGGGACAGAAGAACAGCCGCGAGAGAATGAAGCGGATCG
AAGAGGGCATCAAAGAGCTGGGCAGCCAGATCCTGAAAGAACACCCCGTGGAAAACACCCAGCTGCAGAA
CGAGAAGCTGTACCTGTACTACCTGCAGAATGGGCGGGATATGTACGTGGACCAGGAACTGGACATCAAC
CGGCTGTCCGACTACGATGTGGACCATATCGTGCCTCAGAGCTTTCTGAAGGACGACTCCATCGACAACA
AGGTGCTGACCAGAAGCGACAAGAACCGGGGCAAGAGCGACAACGTGCCCTCCGAAGAGGTCGTGAAGAA
GATGAAGAACTACTGGCGGCAGCTGCTGAACGCCAAGCTGATTACCCAGAGAAAGTTCGACAATCTGACC
AAGGCCGAGAGAGGCGGCCTGAGCGAACTGGATAAGGCCGGCTTCATCAAGAGACAGCTGGTGGAAACCC
GGCAGATCACAAAGCACGTGGCACAGATCCTGGACTCCCGGATGAACACTAAGTACGACGAGAATGACAA
GCTGATCCGGGAAGTGAAAGTGATCACCCTGAAGTCCAAGCTGGTGTCCGATTTCCGGAAGGATTTCCAG
TTTTACAAAGTGCGCGAGATCAACAACTACCACCACGCCCACGACGCCTACCTGAACGCCGTCGTGGGAA
CCGCCCTGATCAAAAAGTACCCTAAGCTGGAAAGCGAGTTCGTGTACGGCGACTACAAGGTGTACGACGT
GCGGAAGATGATCGCCAAGAGCGAGCAGGAAATCGGCAAGGCTACCGCCAAGTACTTCTTCTACAGCAAC
ATCATGAACTTTTTCAAGACCGAGATTACCCTGGCCAACGGCGAGATCCGGAAGCGGCCTCTGATCGAGA
CAAACGGCGAAACCGGGGAGATCGTGTGGGATAAGGGCCGGGATTTTGCCACCGTGCGGAAAGTGCTGAG
CATGCCCCAAGTGAATATCGTGAAAAAGACCGAGGTGCAGACAGGCGGCTTCAGCAAAGAGTCTATCCTG
CCCAAGAGGAACAGCGATAAGCTGATCGCCAGAAAGAAGGACTGGGACCCTAAGAAGTACGGCGGCTTCG
ACAGCCCCACCGTGGCCTATTCTGTGCTGGTGGTGGCCAAAGTGGAAAAGGGCAAGTCCAAGAAACTGAA
GAGTGTGAAAGAGCTGCTGGGGATCACCATCATGGAAAGAAGCAGCTTCGAGAAGAATCCCATCGACTTT
CTGGAAGCCAAGGGCTACAAAGAAGTGAAAAAGGACCTGATCATCAAGCTGCCTAAGTACTCCCTGTTCG
AGCTGGAAAACGGCCGGAAGAGAATGCTGGCCTCTGCCGGCGAACTGCAGAAGGGAAACGAACTGGCCCT
GCCCTCCAAATATGTGAACTTCCTGTACCTGGCCAGCCACTATGAGAAGCTGAAGGGCTCCCCCGAGGAT
AATGAGCAGAAACAGCTGTTTGTGGAACAGCACAAGCACTACCTGGACGAGATCATCGAGCAGATCAGCG
AGTTCTCCAAGAGAGTGATCCTGGCCGACGCTAATCTGGACAAAGTGCTGTCCGCCTACAACAAGCACCG
GGATAAGCCCATCAGAGAGCAGGCCGAGAATATCATCCACCTGTTTACCCTGACCAATCTGGGAGCCCCT
GCCGCCTTCAAGTACTTTGACACCACCATCGACCGGAAGAGGTACACCAGCACCAAAGAGGTGCTGGACG
CCACCCTGATCCACCAGAGCATCACCGGCCTGTACGAGACACGGATCGACCTGTCTCAGCTGGGAGGTGA
CAGCGGCGGGAGCGGCGGGAGCGGGGGGAGCACTAATCTGAGCGACATCATTGAGAAGGAGACTGGGAAA
CAGCTGGTCATTCAGGAGTCCATCCTGATGCTGCCTGAGGAGGTGGAGGAAGTGATCGGCAACAAGCCAG
AGTCTGACATCCTGGTGCACACCGCCTACGACGAGTCCACAGATGAGAATGTGATGCTGCTGACCTCTGA
CGCCCCCGAGTATAAGCCTTGGGCCCTGGTCATCCAGGATTCTAACGGCGAGAATAAGATCAAGATGCTG
AGCGGAGGATCCGGAGGATCTGGAGGCAGCACCAACCTGTCTGACATCATCGAGAAGGAGACAGGCAAGC
AGCTGGTCATCCAGGAGAGCATCCTGATGCTGCCCGAAGAAGTCGAAGAAGTGATCGGAAACAAGCCTGA
GAGCGATATCCTGGTCCATACCGCCTACGACGAGAGTACCGACGAAAATGTGATGCTGCTGACATCCGAC
GCCCCAGAGTATAAGCCCTGGGCTCTGGTCATCCAGGATTCCAACGGAGAGAACAAAATCAAAATGCTGT
CTGGCGGCTCAAAAAGAACCGCCGACGGCAGCGAATTCGAGCCCAAGAAGAAGAGGAAAGTCTAACCGGT
CATCATCACCATCACCATTGAGTTTAAACCCGCTGATCAGCCTCGACTGTGCCTTCTAGTTGCCAGCCAT
CTGTTGTTTGCCCCTCCCCCGTGCCTTCCTTGACCCTGGAAGGTGCCACTCCCACTGTCCTTTCCTAATA
AAATGAGGAAATTGCATCGCATTGTCTGAGTAGGTGTCATTCTATTCTGGGGGGTGGGGTGGGGCAGGAC
AGCAAGGGGGAGGATTGGGAAGACAATAGCAGGCATGCTGGGGATGCGGTGGGCTCTATGGCTTCTGAGG
CGGAAAGAACCAGCTGGGGCTCGATACCGTCGACCTCTAGCTAGAGCTTGGCGTAATCATGGTCATAGCT
GTTTCCTGTGTGAAATTGTTATCCGCTCACAATTCCACACAACATACGAGCCGGAAGCATAAAGTGTAAA
GCCTAGGGTGCCTAATGAGTGAGCTAACTCACATTAATTGCGTTGCGCTCACTGCCCGCTTTCCAGTCGG
GAAACCTGTCGTGCCAGCTGCATTAATGAATCGGCCAACGCGCGGGGAGAGGCGGTTTGCGTATTGGGCG
CTCTTCCGCTTCCTCGCTCACTGACTCGCTGCGCTCGGTCGTTCGGCTGCGGCGAGCGGTATCAGCTCAC
TCAAAGGCGGTAATACGGTTATCCACAGAATCAGGGGATAACGCAGGAAAGAACATGTGAGCAAAAGGCC
AGCAAAAGGCCAGGAACCGTAAAAAGGCCGCGTTGCTGGCGTTTTTCCATAGGCTCCGCCCCCCTGACGA
GCATCACAAAAATCGACGCTCAAGTCAGAGGTGGCGAAACCCGACAGGACTATAAAGATACCAGGCGTTT
CCCCCTGGAAGCTCCCTCGTGCGCTCTCCTGTTCCGACCCTGCCGCTTACCGGATACCTGTCCGCCTTTC
TCCCTTCGGGAAGCGTGGCGCTTTCTCATAGCTCACGCTGTAGGTATCTCAGTTCGGTGTAGGTCGTTCG
CTCCAAGCTGGGCTGTGTGCACGAACCCCCCGTTCAGCCCGACCGCTGCGCCTTATCCGGTAACTATCGT
CTTGAGTCCAACCCGGTAAGACACGACTTATCGCCACTGGCAGCAGCCACTGGTAACAGGATTAGCAGAG
CGAGGTATGTAGGCGGTGCTACAGAGTTCTTGAAGTGGTGGCCTAACTACGGCTACACTAGAAGAACAGT
ATTTGGTATCTGCGCTCTGCTGAAGCCAGTTACCTTCGGAAAAAGAGTTGGTAGCTCTTGATCCGGCAAA
CAAACCACCGCTGGTAGCGGTGGTTTTTTTGTTTGCAAGCAGCAGATTACGCGCAGAAAAAAAGGATCTC
AAGAAGATCCTTTGATCTTTTCTACGGGGTCTGACACTCAGTGGAACGAAAACTCACGTTAAGGGATTTT
GGTCATGAGATTATCAAAAAGGATC
Features (pLannotate 1.2.2; 17 found; start..end, strand, type, name):
     78..938     -  CDS            AmpR: β-lactamase; bla; confers resistance to ampicillin, carbenicillin, and related antibiotics
    939..1043    -  promoter       AmpR promoter: bla
   1114..1158    -  misc_feature   bom (fragment): basis of mobility region from pBR322
   1313..1692    +  enhancer       CMV enhancer: human cytomegalovirus immediate early enhancer
   1693..1896    +  promoter       CMV promoter: human cytomegalovirus (CMV) immediate early promoter
   1938..1956    +  promoter       T7 promoter: promoter for bacteriophage T7 RNA polymerase
   2027..2506    +  CDS            tadA: TADA_ECOLI - Also known as yfhC. Experimental evidence at protein level: Swiss-Prot protein existence level 1. Catalyzes the deamination of adenosine to inosine at the wobble position 34 of tRNA(Arg2). Essential for cell viability. From Escherichia coli (strain K12).
   2621..6717    +  CDS            Cas9 (fragment): Cas9 (Csn1) endonuclease from the Streptococcus pyogenes Type II CRISPR/Cas system generates RNA-guided double strand breaks in DNA
   7031..7279    +  CDS            UGI: UNGI_BPPB2 - Experimental evidence at protein level: Swiss-Prot protein existence level 1. This protein binds specifically and reversibly to the host uracil-DNA glycosylase, preventing removal of uracil residues from PBS2 DNA by the host uracil-excision repair system. From Bacillus phage PBS2 (Bacteriophage PBS2).
   7397..7621    +  polyA_signal   bGH poly(A) signal: bovine growth hormone polyadenylation signal
   7625..7646    +  promoter       SV40 promoter (fragment): SV40 enhancer and early promoter
   7651..7667    +  misc_feature   MCS (fragment): pBluescript multiple cloning site
   7716..7732    -  protein_bind   lac operator: The lac repressor binds to the lac operator to inhibit transcription in E. coli. This inhibition can be relieved by adding lactose or isopropyl-β-D-thiogalactopyranoside (IPTG). lac repressor encoded by lacI
   7740..7770    -  promoter       lac promoter: promoter for the E. coli lac operon
   7785..7806    -  protein_bind   CAP binding site: CAP binding activates transcription in the presence of cAMP. E. coli catabolite activator protein
   7819..7911    -  CDS            lacI (fragment): lac repressor; lacI; The lac repressor binds to the lac operator to inhibit transcription in E. coli. This inhibition can be relieved by adding lactose or isopropyl-β-D-thiogalactopyranoside (IPTG).
   8094..8682    -  rep_origin     ori: high-copy-number ColE1/pMB1/pBR322/pUC origin of replication
