[The description below was written by a language model from this plasmid's Addgene catalogue record and pLannotate feature annotations shown in this document.]
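Description:
Tad-CBE(TCC2) is a mammalian expression plasmid encoding a cytosine base editor, built on a pCMV backbone carrying a pBR322-type origin. It is propagated in E. coli as a high-copy plasmid under ampicillin selection: the feature table shows a ColE1/pMB1-family ori and a β-lactamase gene with its own promoter. Short remnants of lac regulatory elements, lacI, a pBluescript polylinker, the pBR322 bom region and an SV40 promoter are also annotated. These appear to be backbone leftovers rather than functional parts. No mammalian selection marker is annotated, which is consistent with transient transfection use.

The payload is a single synthetic open reading frame of about 5.4 kb, assembled by Golden Gate cloning. It is driven by the CMV immediate-early enhancer and promoter and terminated by the bovine growth hormone polyadenylation signal. A T7 promoter sits just upstream of the coding region and could support in vitro transcription. The fusion begins with an N-terminal bipartite nuclear localization signal, followed by a deaminase domain annotated as E. coli TadA. According to the construct name and the associated publication, this is an evolved TadA-derived variant (TCC2) that acts on cytosine. It is joined to SpCas9 carrying the D10A nickase mutation, and the fusion ends with two copies of uracil glycosylase inhibitor (UGI) and a second bipartite NLS. The automated annotation marks only one UGI copy. UGI blocks uracil excision, so deaminated cytosines are retained and resolved as C-to-T edits, while the nickase cuts the unedited strand to bias repair toward the edit. No guide RNA cassette is annotated, so a guide would have to be supplied separately. The plasmid is intended for cytosine base editing in mammalian cells; the publication title describes these editors as high-precision.
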