Addgene plasmid #235067: Tad-CBE(TCC2)
Purpose: Expresses Tad-CBE(TCC2) in mammalian cells.
Depositing lab: Weixin Tang. Depositing organization: University of Chicago. Publication: High-precision cytosine base editors by evolving nucleic-acid-recognition hotspots in deaminase. Wu Y, Xiao YL, Tang W. Nat Biotechnol. 2025 Jul 7:10.1038/s41587-025-02678-w. doi: 10.1038/s41587-025-02678-w. PubMed 40624252.
Backbone
  Vector backbone: pCMV with a BR322 origin
  Backbone size w/o insert (bp): 3402
  Vector type: Mammalian Expression, CRISPR
Growth in bacteria
  Bacterial resistance: Ampicillin, 100 μg/mL
  Growth temperature: 37°C
  Growth strain: DH5alpha
  Copy number: High Copy
Gene/Insert
  Gene/Insert name: Tad-CBE(TCC2)-SpCas9 D10A
  Species: Synthetic
  Insert size (bp): 5373
  Tag / fusion protein: bpNLS (N terminal on insert); 2xUGI, bpNLS (C terminal on insert)
  Cloning method: Golden Gate
Terms and licenses: Academic/Nonprofit Terms; Industry Terms: Not Available to Industry
How to cite: Tad-CBE(TCC2) was a gift from Weixin Tang (Addgene plasmid # 235067 ; http://n2t.net/addgene:235067 ; RRID:Addgene_235067)
